Addgene plasmid #84887: pDONR221-EWSR1 Stop
Purpose: DONOR vector for Gateway cloning of EWSR1
Depositing lab: Aaron Gitler. Depositing organization: Stanford University. Publication: Evaluating the role of the FUS/TLS-related gene EWSR1 in amyotrophic lateral sclerosis. Couthouis J, Hart MP, Erion R, King OD, Diaz Z, Nakaya T, Ibrahim F, Kim HJ, Mojsilovic-Petrovic J, Panossian S, Kim CE, Frackelton EC, Solski JA, Williams KL, Clay-Falcone D, Elman L, McCluskey L, Greene R, Hakonarson H, Kalb RG, Lee VM, Trojanowski JQ, Nicholson GA, Blair IP, Bonini NM, Van Deerlin VM, Mourelatos Z, Shorter J, Gitler AD. Hum Mol Genet. 2012 Jul 1;21(13):2899-911. doi: 10.1093/hmg/dds116. Epub 2012 Mar 27. PubMed 22454397.
Backbone
  Vector backbone: pDONR221
  Vector type: Gateway donor
Growth in bacteria
  Bacterial resistance: Kanamycin, 50 μg/mL
  Growth temperature: 37°C
  Growth strain: DH5alpha
  Copy number: High Copy
Gene/Insert
  Gene/Insert name: EWSR1
  Species: H. sapiens (human)
  Entrez Gene: EWSR1 (a.k.a. EWS, EWS-FLI1)
  Promoter: none
  Cloning method: Gateway Cloning
  Sequencing primers: 5′ M13F; 3′ M13R
Terms and licenses: Academic/Nonprofit Terms; Industry Terms: Not Available to Industry
How to cite: pDONR221-EWSR1 Stop was a gift from Aaron Gitler (Addgene plasmid # 84887 ; http://n2t.net/addgene:84887 ; RRID:Addgene_84887)
