[The description below was written by a language model from this plasmid's Addgene catalogue record and pLannotate feature annotations shown in this document.]
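Description:
pDONR221-EWSR1 Stop is a Gateway entry-type clone built on the pDONR221 donor backbone, carrying the human EWSR1 coding sequence for transfer into destination vectors. The 4,530 nt plasmid is propagated in E. coli at high copy from a ColE1/pUC-type origin and selected with kanamycin through the aph(3')-Ia (KanR) marker. Upstream of the cloning region sit the rrnB T1 and T2 transcription terminators, which insulate the insert from read-through transcription originating in the backbone. Short lacI and lacZα fragments are also annotated there, and appear to be backbone remnants rather than functional genes.

The EWSR1 open reading frame (about 1.97 kb) lies between attL1 and attL2, the sites produced when an attB-flanked insert is recombined into a pDONR vector. These sites allow directional, in-frame transfer of the gene into any attR-containing destination vector through an LR Clonase reaction. No promoter drives the insert in this plasmid, as the record states, so it serves as a shuttle and archival clone, not an expression construct. The only annotated promoter is a T7 promoter just beyond attL2, oriented toward the insert on the opposite strand. The "Stop" in the name suggests that the native stop codon is retained, which would suit untagged or N-terminally tagged expression but not C-terminal fusions, although the record does not say this explicitly. M13 forward and reverse primer sites flank the cassette for sequence verification. The associated publication examines the FUS/TLS-related gene EWSR1 in amyotrophic lateral sclerosis, so the clone presumably served as the source for EWSR1 expression constructs used in that work.
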