Features (pLannotate 1.2.2; 10 found; start..end, strand, type, name):
    121..213     +  CDS            lacI (fragment): lac repressor; lacI; The lac repressor binds to the lac operator to inhibit transcription in E. coli. This inhibition can be relieved by adding lactose or isopropyl-β-D-thiogalactopyranoside (IPTG).
    268..295     -  terminator     rrnB T2 terminator: transcription terminator T2 from the E. coli rrnB gene
    427..470     +  terminator     rrnB T1 terminator: Escherichia coli rrnB; transcription terminator T1 from the E. coli rrnB gene
    517..553     -  CDS            lacZα (fragment): LacZα fragment of β-galactosidase; lacZ fragment
    569..668     +  protein_bind   attL1: mutant version of attL; recombination site for the Gateway® LR reaction LR Clonase™
    686..2650    +  CDS            EWSR1: EWS_HUMAN - Also known as EWS. Experimental evidence at protein level: Swiss-Prot protein existence level 1. Might normally function as a transcriptional repressor. EWS- fusion-proteins (EFPS) may play a role in the tumorigenic process. They may disturb gene expression by mimicking, or interfering with the normal function of CTD-POLII within the transcription initiation complex. They may also contribute to an aberrant activation of the fusion protein target genes. From Homo sapiens (Human).
   2655..2754    -  protein_bind   attL2: mutant version of attL; recombination site for the Gateway® LR reaction LR Clonase™
   2772..2790    -  promoter       T7 promoter: promoter for bacteriophage T7 RNA polymerase
   2924..3733    +  CDS            KanR: aminoglycoside phosphotransferase; aph(3')-Ia; confers resistance to kanamycin in bacteria or G418 (Geneticin®) in eukaryotes
   3880..4468    +  rep_origin     ori: high-copy-number ColE1/pMB1/pBR322/pUC origin of replication
>Addgene plasmid #84887 | pDONR221-EWSR1 Stop | depositor full sequence | sequence record 163027 | Full Sequence
CTTTCCTGCGTTATCCCCTGATTCTGTGGATAACCGTATTACCGCCTTTGAGTGAGCTGATACCGCTCGC
CGCAGCCGAACGACCGAGCGCAGCGAGTCAGTGAGCGAGGAAGCGGAAGAGCGCCCAATACGCAAACCGC
CTCTCCCCGCGCGTTGGCCGATTCATTAATGCAGCTGGCACGACAGGTTTCCCGACTGGAAAGCGGGCAG
TGAGCGCAACGCAATTAATACGCGTACCGCTAGCCAGGAAGAGTTTGTAGAAACGCAAAAAGGCCATCCG
TCAGGATGGCCTTCTGCTTAGTTTGATGCCTGGCAGTTTATGGCGGGCGTCCTGCCCGCCACCCTCCGGG
CCGTTGCTTCACAACGTTCAAATCCGCTCCCGGCGGATTTGTCCTACTCAGGAGAGCGTTCACCGACAAA
CAACAGATAAAACGAAAGGCCCAGTCTTCCGACTGAGCCTTTCGTTTTATTTGATGCCTGGCAGTTCCCT
ACTCTCGCGTTAACGCTAGCATGGATGTTTTCCCAGTCACGACGTTGTAAAACGACGGCCAGTCTTAAGC
TCGGGCCCCAAATAATGATTTTATTTTGACTGATAGTGACCTGTTCGTTGCAACACATTGATGAGCAATG
CTTTTTTATAATGCCAACTTTGTACAAAAAAGCAGGCTTCGAAGGAGATAACAAAATGGCGTCCACGGAT
TACAGTACCTATAGCCAAGCTGCAGCGCAGCAGGGCTACAGTGCTTACACCGCCCAGCCCACTCAAGGAT
ATGCACAGACCACCCAGGCATATGGGCAACAAAGCTATGGAACCTATGGACAGCCCACTGATGTCAGCTA
TACCCAGGCTCAGACCACTGCAACCTATGGGCAGACCGCCTATGCAACTTCTTATGGACAGCCTCCCACT
GGTTATACTACTCCAACTGCCCCCCAGGCATACAGCCAGCCTGTCCAGGGGTATGGCACTGGTGCTTATG
ATACCACCACTGCTACAGTCACCACCACCCAGGCCTCCTATGCAGCTCAGTCTGCATATGGCACTCAGCC
TGCTTATCCAGCCTATGGGCAGCAGCCAGCAGCCACTGCACCTACAAGACCGCAGGATGGAAACAAGCCC
ACTGAGACTAGTCAACCTCAATCTAGCACAGGGGGTTACAACCAGCCCAGCCTAGGATATGGACAGAGTA
ACTACAGTTATCCCCAGGTACCTGGGAGCTACCCCATGCAGCCAGTCACTGCACCTCCATCCTACCCTCC
TACCAGCTATTCCTCTACACAGCCGACTAGTTATGATCAGAGCAGTTACTCTCAGCAGAACACCTATGGG
CAACCGAGCAGCTATGGACAGCAGAGTAGCTATGGTCAACAAAGCAGCTATGGGCAGCAGCCTCCCACTA
GTTACCCACCCCAAACTGGATCCTACAGCCAAGCTCCAAGTCAATATAGCCAACAGAGCAGCAGCTACGG
GCAGCAGAGTTCATTCCGACAGGACCACCCCAGTAGCATGGGTGTTTATGGGCAGGAGTCTGGAGGATTT
TCCGGACCAGGAGAGAACCGGAGCATGAGTGGCCCTGATAACCGGGGCAGGGGAAGAGGGGGATTTGATC
GTGGAGGCATGAGCAGAGGTGGGCGGGGAGGAGGACGCGGTGGAATGGGCGCTGGAGAGCGAGGTGGCTT
CAATAAGCCTGGTGGACCCATGGATGAAGGACCAGATCTTGATCTAGGCCCACCTGTAGATCCAGATGAA
GACTCTGACAACAGTGCAATTTATGTACAAGGATTAAATGACAGTGTGACTCTAGATGATCTGGCAGACT
TCTTTAAGCAGTGTGGGGTTGTTAAGATGAACAAGAGAACTGGGCAACCCATGATCCACATCTACCTGGA
CAAGGAAACAGGAAAGCCCAAAGGCGATGCCACAGTGTCCTATGAAGACCCACCCACTGCCAAGGCTGCC
GTGGAATGGTTTGATGGGAAAGATTTTCAAGGGAGCAAACTTAAAGTCTCCCTTGCTCGGAAGAAGCCTC
CAATGAACAGTATGCGGGGTGGTCTGCCACCCCGTGAGGGCAGAGGCATGCCACCACCACTCCGTGGAGG
TCCAGGAGGCCCAGGAGGTCCTGGGGGACCCATGGGTCGCATGGGAGGCCGTGGAGGAGATAGAGGAGGC
TTCCCTCCAAGAGGACCCCGGGGTTCCCGAGGGAACCCCTCTGGAGGAGGAAACGTCCAGCACCGAGCTG
GAGACTGGCAGTGTCCCAATCCGGGTTGTGGAAACCAGAACTTCGCCTGGAGAACAGAGTGCAACCAGTG
TAAGGCCCCAAAGCCTGAAGGCTTCCTCCCGCCACCCTTTCCGCCCCCGGGTGGTGATCGTGGCAGAGGT
GGCCCTGGTGGCATGCGGGGAGGAAGAGGTGGCCTCATGGATCGTGGTGGTCCCGGTGGAATGTTCAGAG
GTGGCCGTGGTGGAGACAGAGGTGGCTTCCGTGGTGGCCGGGGCATGGACCGAGGTGGCTTTGGTGGAGG
AAGACGAGGTGGCCCTGGGGGGCCCCCTGGACCTTTGATGGAACAGATGGGAGGAAGAAGAGGAGGACGT
GGAGGACCTGGAAAAATGGATAAAGGCGAGCACCGTCAGGAGCGCAGAGATCGGCCCTACTAGGACCCAG
CTTTCTTGTACAAAGTTGGCATTATAAGAAAGCATTGCTTATCAATTTGTTGCAACGAACAGGTCACTAT
CAGTCAAAATAAAATCATTATTTGCCATCCAGCTGATATCCCCTATAGTGAGTCGTATTACATGGTCATA
GCTGTTTCCTGGCAGCTCTGGCCCGTGTCTCAAAATCTCTGATGTTACATTGCACAAGATAAAATAATAT
CATCATGAACAATAAAACTGTCTGCTTACATAAACAGTAATACAAGGGGTGTTATGAGCCATATTCAACG
GGAAACGTCGAGGCCGCGATTAAATTCCAACATGGATGCTGATTTATATGGGTATAAATGGGCTCGCGAT
AATGTCGGGCAATCAGGTGCGACAATCTATCGCTTGTATGGGAAGCCCGATGCGCCAGAGTTGTTTCTGA
AACATGGCAAAGGTAGCGTTGCCAATGATGTTACAGATGAGATGGTCAGACTAAACTGGCTGACGGAATT
TATGCCTCTTCCGACCATCAAGCATTTTATCCGTACTCCTGATGATGCATGGTTACTCACCACTGCGATC
CCCGGAAAAACAGCATTCCAGGTATTAGAAGAATATCCTGATTCAGGTGAAAATATTGTTGATGCGCTGG
CAGTGTTCCTGCGCCGGTTGCATTCGATTCCTGTTTGTAATTGTCCTTTTAACAGCGATCGCGTATTTCG
TCTCGCTCAGGCGCAATCACGAATGAATAACGGTTTGGTTGATGCGAGTGATTTTGATGACGAGCGTAAT
GGCTGGCCTGTTGAACAAGTCTGGAAAGAAATGCATAAACTTTTGCCATTCTCACCGGATTCAGTCGTCA
CTCATGGTGATTTCTCACTTGATAACCTTATTTTTGACGAGGGGAAATTAATAGGTTGTATTGATGTTGG
ACGAGTCGGAATCGCAGACCGATACCAGGATCTTGCCATCCTATGGAACTGCCTCGGTGAGTTTTCTCCT
TCATTACAGAAACGGCTTTTTCAAAAATATGGTATTGATAATCCTGATATGAATAAATTGCAGTTTCATT
TGATGCTCGATGAGTTTTTCTAATCAGAATTGGTTAATTGGTTGTAACACTGGCAGAGCATTACGCTGAC
TTGACGGGACGGCGCAAGCTCATGACCAAAATCCCTTAACGTGAGTTACGCGTCGTTCCACTGAGCGTCA
GACCCCGTAGAAAAGATCAAAGGATCTTCTTGAGATCCTTTTTTTCTGCGCGTAATCTGCTGCTTGCAAA
CAAAAAAACCACCGCTACCAGCGGTGGTTTGTTTGCCGGATCAAGAGCTACCAACTCTTTTTCCGAAGGT
AACTGGCTTCAGCAGAGCGCAGATACCAAATACTGTTCTTCTAGTGTAGCCGTAGTTAGGCCACCACTTC
AAGAACTCTGTAGCACCGCCTACATACCTCGCTCTGCTAATCCTGTTACCAGTGGCTGCTGCCAGTGGCG
ATAAGTCGTGTCTTACCGGGTTGGACTCAAGACGATAGTTACCGGATAAGGCGCAGCGGTCGGGCTGAAC
GGGGGGTTCGTGCACACAGCCCAGCTTGGAGCGAACGACCTACACCGAACTGAGATACCTACAGCGTGAG
CTATGAGAAAGCGCCACGCTTCCCGAAGGGAGAAAGGCGGACAGGTATCCGGTAAGCGGCAGGGTCGGAA
CAGGAGAGCGCACGAGGGAGCTTCCAGGGGGAAACGCCTGGTATCTTTATAGTCCTGTCGGGTTTCGCCA
CCTCTGACTTGAGCGTCGATTTTTGTGATGCTCGTCAGGGGGGCGGAGCCTATGGAAAAACGCCAGCAAC
GCGGCCTTTTTACGGTTCCTGGCCTTTTGCTGGCCTTTTGCTCACATGTT
