>Addgene plasmid #84887 | pDONR221-EWSR1 Stop | addgene partial sequence | sequence record 166810 | M13pUC-Fwd 5'-CCCAGTCACGACGTTGTAAAACG-3'
TAATGATTTTATTTTGACTGATAGTGACCTGTTCGTTGCAACAAATTGATGAGCAATGCTTTTTTATAAT
GCCAACTTTGTACAAAAAAGCAGGCTTCGAAGGAGATAACAAAATGGCGTCCACGGATTACAGTACCTAT
AGCCAAGCTGCAGCGCAGCAGGGCTACAGTGCTTACACCGCCCAGCCCACTCAAGGATATGCACAGACCA
CCCAGGCATATGGGCAACAAAGCTATGGAACCTATGGACAGCCCACTGATGTCAGCTATACCCAGGCTCA
GACCACTGCAACCTATGGGCAGACCGCCTATGCAACTTCTTATGGACAGCCTCCCACTGGTTATACTACT
CCAACTGCCCCCCAGGCATACAGCCAGCCTGTCCAGGGGTATGGCACTGGTGCTTATGATACCACCACTG
CTACAGTCACCACCACCCAGGCCTCCTATGCAGCTCAGTCTGCATATGGCACTCAGCCTGCTTATCCAGC
CTATGGGCAGCAGCCAGCAGCCACTGCACCTACAAGACCGCAGGATGGAAACAAGCCCACTGAGACTAGT
CAACCTCAATCTAGCACAGGGGGTTACAACCAGCCCAGCCTAGGATATGGACAGAGTAACTACAGTTATC
CCCAGGTACCTGGGAGCTACCCCATGCAGCCAGTCACTGCACCTCCATCCTACCCTCCTACCAGCTATTC
CTCTACACAGCCGACTAGTTATGATCAGAGCAGTTACTCTCAGCAGAACACCTATGGGCAACCGAGCAGC
TATGGACAGCAGAGTAGCTATGGTCAACAAAGCAGCTATGGGCAGCAGCCTCCCACTAGTTACCCACCCC
AAACTGGATCCTACAGCCAAGCTCCAAGTCAATATAGCCAACAGAGCAGCAG
