>Addgene plasmid #84887 | pDONR221-EWSR1 Stop | addgene partial sequence | sequence record 166811 | M13-Rev 5'-CAGGAAACAGCTATGACC-3'
AATGATTTTATTTTGACTGATAGTGACCTGTTCGTTGCAACAAATTGATAAGCAATGCTTTCTTATAATG
CCAACTTTGTACAAGAAAGCTGGGTCCTAGTAGGGCCGATCTCTGCGCTCCTGACGGTGCTCGCCTTTAT
CCATTTTTCCAGGTCCTCCACGTCCTCCTCTTCTTCCTCCCATCTGTTCCATCAAAGGTCCAGGGGGCCC
CCCAGGGCCACCTCGTCTTCCTCCACCAAAGCCACCTCGGTCCATGCCCCGGCCACCACGGAAGCCACCT
CTGTCTCCACCACGGCCACCTCTGAACATTCCACCGGGACCACCACGATCCATGAGGCCACCTCTTCCTC
CCCGCATGCCACCAGGGCCACCTCTGCCACGATCACCACCCGGGGGCGGAAAGGGTGGCGGGAGGAAGCC
TTCAGGCTTTGGGGCCTTACACTGGTTGCACTCTGTTCTCCAGGCGAAGTTCTGGTTTCCACAACCCGGA
TTGGGACACTGCCAGTCTCCAGCTCGGTGCTGGACGTTTCCTCCTCCAGAGGGGTTCCCTCGGGAACCCC
GGGGTCCTCTTGGAGGGAAGCCTCCTCTATCTCCTCCACGGCCTCCCATGCGACCCATGGGTCCCCCAGG
ACCTCCTGGGCCTCCTGGACCTCCACGGAGTGGTGGTGGCATGCCTCTGCCCTCACGGGGTGGCAGACCA
CCCCGCATACTGTTCATTGGAGGCTTCTTCCGAGCAAGGGAGACTTTAAGTTTGCTCCCTTGAAAATCTT
TCCCATCAAACCATTCCACGGCAGCCTTGGCAGTGGGTGGGTCTTCATAGGACACTGTGGCATCGCCTTT
GGGCTTTCCTGTTTCCTTGTCCAGGTAGATGTGGATCATGGGTTGCCCAGTTCTCTTGTTCATCTTAACA
ACCCCACACTGCTTAAAGAAGTCTGCCAGATCATCTAGAG
